>Addgene plasmid #131113 | pcDNA4/TO-ORF66 C393A-2xStrep | addgene full sequence | sequence record 257490 | Addgene NGS Result
GACGGATCGGGAGATCTCCCGATCCCCTATGGTGCACTCTCAGTACAATCTGCTCTGATGCCGCATAGTT
AAGCCAGTATCTGCTCCCTGCTTGTGTGTTGGAGGTCGCTGAGTAGTGCGCGAGCAAAATTTAAGCTACA
ACAAGGCAAGGCTTGACCGACAATTGCATGAAGAATCTGCTTAGGGTTAGGCGTTTTGCGCTGCTTCGCG
ATGTACGGGCCAGATATACGCGTTGACATTGATTATTGACTAGTTATTAATAGTAATCAATTACGGGGTC
ATTAGTTCATAGCCCATATATGGAGTTCCGCGTTACATAACTTACGGTAAATGGCCCGCCTGGCTGACCG
CCCAACGACCCCCGCCCATTGACGTCAATAATGACGTATGTTCCCATAGTAACGCCAATAGGGACTTTCC
ATTGACGTCAATGGGTGGAGTATTTACGGTAAACTGCCCACTTGGCAGTACATCAAGTGTATCATATGCC
AAGTACGCCCCCTATTGACGTCAATGACGGTAAATGGCCCGCCTGGCATTATGCCCAGTACATGACCTTA
TGGGACTTTCCTACTTGGCAGTACATCTACGTATTAGTCATCGCTATTACCATGGTGATGCGGTTTTGGC
AGTACATCAATGGGCGTGGATAGCGGTTTGACTCACGGGGATTTCCAAGTCTCCACCCCATTGACGTCAA
TGGGAGTTTGTTTTGGCACCAAAATCAACGGGACTTTCCAAAATGTCGTAACAACTCCGCCCCATTGACG
CAAATGGGCGGTAGGCGTGTACGGTGGGAGGTCTATATAAGCAGAGCTCTCCCTATCAGTGATAGAGATC
TCCCTATCAGTGATAGAGATCGTCGACGAGCTCGTTTAGTGAACCGTCAGATCGCCTGGAGACGCCATCC
ACGCTGTTTTGACCTCCATAGAAGACACCGGGACCGATCCAGCCTCCGGACTCTAGCGTTTAAACTTAAG
CTTGGTACCGAGCTCGGATCATGGCCCTGGATCAGCGCTGGGATCGCTTTCTTGTGTCTTGGTTTGGTTT
GGATGAGGCCCAGCTGACGGCCCACCGCGTGTTCGAGGGCGAGAATGGCGTGCCAGTGGAGGAATATGTG
GCTTTTGTCATATTCGGGGAGCGGGGTTTCCAGGGAAACATGCCCTCCTGGGCCAGGCACCTGTTGGACC
GCCCGTCGCTGGCGCAGGCGATCGCCGTGTTGCGCGCTGGCTCAGACACCGTCGCCAAACAGGCGCAGAT
TTGTGCGGCGCAGCAGCTGCTTGGCGCCCACGTATGGGTTGTGGTGACGCTGTCCCGTGCCCAGGCCGCC
GACCATGCTAGGGCGATACCGCGCCACGTATGGGCAAAATACCTGTCGCTTCCATTTTCCAAGGCCTGTG
CCCAACTCTGCAAGCTGTTGGCGCTTTGCTCTCGCTTTCCGTTAGTGACCTGCTGTTCGAAGCCCCCACC
GTCGCTACCCTGGCTAAGGAAGAAGTGGCATGGGCCGTTGCCGCGTCGTCCCCTCCTGGAGGTGCCCTCG
CCCACCCGTCGCGGTGTGGCTGCGACCGGAGACGGTAACGGGCTCGGGATAGGGGCGGCAGATACCGGCC
TCCGGGAGGCCTTGGAGCGCGTCGCCCCTACGGTTCCCTGCGGTAACCCGTTCGACGCCATGCTTGGGTC
ACTGTGTTTTTTGAGCCTTATTAAGTCCCGCCACGTAGTGCTGCCCGCCTGCGAGCAGGAGGGACCTGGT
CTCGTGCGGAACCTTGGCAGGAGGCTTCTGGCATACAATGTTCTCTCCCCCTGCGTGTCCATACCCGTCA
TCTGTTCGCGCGTGGCCCGCGCGGCCCTTGCCAAGCGGGCGCGTTGCGCTCGGGCGGTTGTGTGCATGGA
GTGTGGACACTGTCTTAACTTTGGCAGGGGCAAGTTTCATACTGTCAATTTTCCTCCCACCAACGTGTTT
TTCAGCAGGGACAGGAAAGAGAAGCAGTTCACCATCTGTGCGACCACGGGGAGGATCTACTGTTCTTACT
GTGGCAGCGAACATATGAGGGTGTATCCCCTGTGCGATATTACCGGACGCGGGACCCTAGCACGCGTCGT
AATCAGGGCTGTCCTAGCTAACAACGCGGCCCTTGCCATTCGAGACCTAGATCAAACTGTCAGTTTTGTA
GTGCCTGCCCTTGGGACGCCCGACTGCGAGGCTGCCCTATTAAAGCACCGTGACGTGCGCGGACTGCTTC
AGCTCACCTCACAGCTGCTGGAGTTCTGTTGCGGGAAGTGTTCCTCCCTCGAGGGAGGCGGTGGATGGAG
CCACCCCCAGTTCGAGAAGGGCGGCGGCAGCGGCGGCGGCAGCGGCGGCGGCAGCTGGAGCCACCCCCAG
TTCGAGAAGGGGCCCGTTTAAACCCGCTGATCAGCCTCGACTGTGCCTTCTAGTTGCCAGCCATCTGTTG
TTTGCCCCTCCCCCGTGCCTTCCTTGACCCTGGAAGGTGCCACTCCCACTGTCCTTTCCTAATAAAATGA
GGAAATTGCATCGCATTGTCTGAGTAGGTGTCATTCTATTCTGGGGGGTGGGGTGGGGCAGGACAGCAAG
GGGGAGGATTGGGAAGACAATAGCAGGCATGCTGGGGATGCGGTGGGCTCTATGGCTTCTGAGGCGGAAA
GAACCAGCTGGGGCTCTAGGGGGTATCCCC
[124 nt withheld, positions 2691-2814]
C
[91 nt withheld, positions 2816-2906]
A
[49 nt withheld, positions 2908-2956]
CCTTTGACGTTGGAGTCCACGTTCTTT
[37 nt withheld, positions 2984-3020]
ACCCTATCTCGGTCTATTCTTTTGATTTATAAGGGATTTTGCCGATTTCGGCCTATTGGTTAAAAAATGA
GCTGATTTAACAAAAATTTAACGCGAATTAATTCTGTGGAATGTGTGTCAGTTAGGGTGTGGAAAGTCCC
CAGGCTCCCCAGCAGGCAGAAGTATGCAAAGCATGCATCTCAATTAGTCAGCAACCAGGTGTGGAAAGTC
CCCAGGCTCCCCAGCAGGCAGAAGTATGCAAAGCATGCATCTCAATTAGTCAGCAACCATAGTCCCGCCC
CTAACTCCGCCCATCCCGCCCCTAACTCCGCCCAGTTCCGCCCATTCTCCGCCCCATGGCTGACTAATTT
TTTTTATTTATGCAGAGGCCGAGGCCGCCTCTGCCTCTGAGCTATTCCAGAAGTAGTGAGGAGGCTTTTT
TGGAGGCCTAGGCTTTTGCAAAAAGCTCCCGGGAGCTTGTATATCCATTTTCGGATCTGATCAGCACGTG
TTGACAATTAATCATCGGCATAGTATATCGGCATAGTATAATACGACAAGGTGAGGAACTAAACCATGGC
CAAGTTGACCAGTGCCGTTCCGGTGCTCACCGCGCGCGACGTCGCCGGAGCGGTCGAGTTCTGGACCGAC
CGGCTCGGGTTCTCCCGGGACTTCGTGGAGGACGACTTCGCCGGTGTGGTCCGGGACGACGTGACCCTGT
TCATCAGCGCGGTCCAGGACCAGGTGGTGCCGGACAACACCCTGGCCTGGGTGTGGGTGCGCGGCCTGGA
CGAGCTGTACGCCGAGTGGTCGGAGGTCGTGTCCACGAACTTCCGGGACGCCTCCGGGCCGGCCATGACC
GAGATCGGCGAGCAGCCGTGGGGGCGGGAGTTCGCCCTGCGCGACCCGGCCGGCAACTGCGTGCACTTCG
TGGCCGAGGAGCAGGACTGACACGTGCTACGAGATTTCGATTCCACCGCCGCCTTCTATGAAAGGTTGGG
CTTCGGAATCGTTTTCCGGGACGCCGGCTGGATGATCCTCCAGCGCGGGGATCTCATGCTGGAGTTCTTC
GCCCACCCCAACTTGTTTATTGCAGCTTATAATGGTTACAAATAAAGCAATAGCATCACAAATTTCACAA
ATAAAGCATTTTTTTCACTGCATTCTAGTTGTGGTTTGTCCAAACTCATCAATGTATCTTATCATGTCTG
TATACCGTCGACCTCTAGCTAGAGCTTGGCGTAATCATGGTCATAGCTGTTTCCTGTGTGAAATTGTTAT
CCGCTCACAATTCCACACAACATACGAGCCGGAAGCATAAAGTGTAAAGCCTGGGGTGCCTAATGAGTGA
GCTAACTCACATTAATTGCGTTGCGCTCACTGCCCGCTTTCCAGTCGGGAAACCTGTCGTGCCAGCTGCA
TTAATGAATCGGCCAACGCGCGGGGAGAGGCGGTTTGCGTATTGGGCGCTCTTCCGCTTCCTCGCTCACT
GACTCGCTGCGCTCGGTCGTTCGGCTGCGGCGAGCGGTATCAGCTCACTCAAAGGCGGTAATACGGTTAT
CCACAGAATCAGGGGATAACGCAGGAAAGAACATGTGAGCAAAAGGCCAGCAAAAGGCCAGGAACCGTAA
AAAGGCCGCGTTGCTGGCGTTTTTCCATAGGCTCCGCCCCCCTGACGAGCATCACAAAAATCGACGCTCA
AGTCAGAGGTGGCGAAACCCGACAGGACTATAAAGATACCAGGCGTTTCCCCCTGGAAGCTCCCTCGTGC
GCTCTCCTGTTCCGACCCTGCCGCTTACCGGATACCTGTCCGCCTTTCTCCCTTCGGGAAGCGTGGCGCT
TTCTCATAGCTCACGCTGTAGGTATCTCAGTTCGGTGTAGGTCGTTCGCTCCAAGCTGGGCTGTGTGCAC
GAACCCCCCGTTCAGCCCGACCGCTGCGCCTTATCCGGTAACTATCGTCTTGAGTCCAACCCGGTAAGAC
ACGACTTATCGCCACTGGCAGCAGCCACTGGTAACAGGATTAGCAGAGCGAGGTATGTAGGCGGTGCTAC
AGAGTTCTTGAAGTGGTGGCCTAACTACGGCTACACTAGAAGAACAGTATTTGGTATCTGCGCTCTGCTG
AAGCCAGTTACCTTCGGAAAAAGAGTTGGTAGCTCTTGATCCGGCAAACAAACCACCGCTGGTAGCGGTG
GTTTTTTTGTTTGCAAGCAGCAGATTACGCGCAGAAAAAAAGGATCTCAAGAAGATCCTTTGATCTTTTC
TACGGGGTCTGACGCTCAGTGGAACGAAAACTCACGTTAAGGGATTTTGGTCATGAGATTATCAAAAAGG
ATCTTCACCTAGATCCTTTTAAATTAAAAATGAAGTTTTAAATCAATCTAAAGTATATATGAGTAAACTT
GGTCTGACAGTTACCAATGCTTAATCAGTGAGGCACCTATCTCAGCGATCTGTCTATTTCGTTCATCCAT
AGTTGCCTGACTCCCCGTCGTGTAGATAACTACGATACGGGAGGGCTTACCATCTGGCCCCAGTGCTGCA
ATGATACCGCGAGACCCACGCTCACCGGCTCCAGATTTATCAGCAATAAACCAGCCAGCCGGAAGGGCCG
AGCGCAGAAGTGGTCCTGCAACTTTATCCGCCTCCATCCAGTCTATTAATTGTTGCCGGGAAGCTAGAGT
AAGTAGTTCGCCAGTTAATAGTTTGCGCAACGTTGTTGCCATTGCTACAGGCATCGTGGTGTCACGCTCG
TCGTTTGGTATGGCTTCATTCAGCTCCGGTTCCCAACGATCAAGGCGAGTTACATGATCCCCCATGTTGT
GCAAAAAAGCGGTTAGCTCCTTCGGTCCTCCGATCGTTGTCAGAAGTAAGTTGGCCGCAGTGTTATCACT
CATGGTTATGGCAGCACTGCATAATTCTCTTACTGTCATGCCATCCGTAAGATGCTTTTCTGTGACTGGT
GAGTACTCAACCAAGTCATTCTGAGAATAGTGTATGCGGCGACCGAGTTGCTCTTGCCCGGCGTCAATAC
GGGATAATACCGCGCCACATAGCAGAACTTTAAAAGTGCTCATCATTGGAAAACGTTCTTCGGGGCGAAA
ACTCTCAAGGATCTTACCGCTGTTGAGATCCAGTTCGATGTAACCCACTCGTGCACCCAACTGATCTTCA
GCATCTTTTACTTTCACCAGCGTTTCTGGGTGAGCAAAAACAGGAAGGCAAAATGCCGCAAAAAAGGGAA
TAAGGGCGACACGGAAATGTTGAATACTCATACTCTTCCTTTTTCAATATTATTGAAGCATTTATCAGGG
TTATTGTCTCATGAGCGGATACATATTTGAATGTATTTAGAAAAATAAACAAATAGGGGTTCCGCGCACA
TTTCCCCGAAAAGTGCCACCTGACGTC
Features (pLannotate 1.2.2; 22 found; start..end, strand, type, name):
     28..80      -  misc_feature   bom (fragment): basis of mobility region from pBR322
    235..614     +  enhancer       CMV enhancer: human cytomegalovirus immediate early enhancer
    615..818     +  promoter       CMV promoter: human cytomegalovirus (CMV) immediate early promoter
    820..839     +  promoter       PLtetO-1 promoter (fragment): modified phage lambda PL promoter with tet operator sites (Lutz and Bujard, 1997)
    841..860     +  promoter       PLtetO-1 promoter (fragment): modified phage lambda PL promoter with tet operator sites (Lutz and Bujard, 1997)
    868..901     +  promoter       TRE3GV promoter (fragment): 3rd-generation Tet-responsive promoter that can be activated by binding of Tet-On® 3G, optimized for retroviral and lentiviral vectors
   1001..2287    +  CDS            ORF66: UL49_HHV8P - Protein inferred from homology: Swiss-Prot protein existence level 3. From Human herpesvirus 8 type P (isolate GK18) (HHV-8) (Kaposi's sarcoma-associated herpesvirus).
   2421..2645    +  polyA_signal   bGH poly(A) signal: bovine growth hormone polyadenylation signal
   2649..2670    +  promoter       SV40 promoter (fragment): SV40 enhancer and early promoter
   2691..3119    +  rep_origin     f1 ori (sequence partly withheld): f1 bacteriophage origin of replication; arrow indicates direction of (+) strand synthesis
   3133..3462    +  promoter       SV40 promoter: SV40 enhancer and early promoter
   3510..3557    +  promoter       EM7 promoter: synthetic bacterial promoter&nbsp
   3576..3950    +  CDS            BleoR: antibiotic-binding protein; Sh ble from Streptoalloteichus hindustanus; confers resistance to bleomycin, phleomycin, and Zeocin™
   3960..4085    +  CDS            ble (fragment): BLE_KLEPN - Experimental evidence at protein level: Swiss-Prot protein existence level 1. Binding protein with a strong affinity to the bleomycin family of antibiotics. Binds to CL990; an antimitotic-antibiotic compound. From Klebsiella pneumoniae.
   4080..4201    +  polyA_signal   SV40 poly(A) signal: SV40 polyadenylation signal
   4274..4290    -  protein_bind   lac operator: The lac repressor binds to the lac operator to inhibit transcription in E. coli. This inhibition can be relieved by adding lactose or isopropyl-β-D-thiogalactopyranoside (IPTG). lac repressor encoded by lacI
   4298..4328    -  promoter       lac promoter: promoter for the E. coli lac operon
   4343..4364    -  protein_bind   CAP binding site: CAP binding activates transcription in the presence of cAMP. E. coli catabolite activator protein
   4377..4469    -  CDS            lacI (fragment): lac repressor; lacI; The lac repressor binds to the lac operator to inhibit transcription in E. coli. This inhibition can be relieved by adding lactose or isopropyl-β-D-thiogalactopyranoside (IPTG).
   4652..5240    -  rep_origin     ori: high-copy-number ColE1/pMB1/pBR322/pUC origin of replication
   5411..6271    -  CDS            AmpR: β-lactamase; bla; confers resistance to ampicillin, carbenicillin, and related antibiotics
   6272..6376    -  promoter       AmpR promoter: bla
