[The description below was written by a language model from this plasmid's Addgene catalogue record and pLannotate feature annotations shown in this document.]
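Description:
pcDNA4/TO-ORF66 C393A-2xStrep is a mammalian expression plasmid of about 6.4 kb built on the commercial pcDNA4/TO backbone. It is propagated in E. coli from a high-copy ColE1/pUC-type origin under ampicillin selection (AmpR with its own bla promoter), and it also carries an f1 phage origin. For selection in mammalian cells, the backbone provides a Sh ble (BleoR) cassette conferring Zeocin/bleomycin resistance. This cassette is driven by the SV40 early promoter, with an EM7 bacterial promoter directly upstream of the coding sequence, and is terminated by an SV40 polyadenylation signal.

The payload is the full-length ORF66 coding sequence of Kaposi's sarcoma-associated herpesvirus (HHV-8), residues 1–429 in a 1,287 bp insert, with cysteine 393 changed to alanine. Transcription comes from the human CMV immediate-early enhancer/promoter and ends at a bovine growth hormone polyadenylation signal. The short "PLtetO-1" and "TRE3GV" fragment hits just downstream of the CMV promoter correspond to tet operator sequences. These make the promoter repressible in cells that express the Tet repressor and inducible with tetracycline or doxycycline, while in ordinary cells expression is constitutive. A C-terminal 2xStrep tag supplied by the backbone is recorded in the catalogue entry. It is not separately annotated in the feature table but would lie between the end of ORF66 and the poly(A) signal, and it allows Strep-Tactin affinity purification and detection.

The associated study concerns conserved CxnC motifs in ORF66 that are needed for viral late gene expression and for binding to ORF34. This point mutant is therefore suited to testing the contribution of that cysteine in transfected-cell interaction and pulldown assays alongside the wild-type construct.
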