Addgene plasmid #131113: pcDNA4/TO-ORF66 C393A-2xStrep
Purpose: Expresses KSHV ORF66 a.a. 1-429 (full length) C393A mutant with a C-terminal 2xStrep tag in mammalian cells
Depositing lab: Britt Glaunsinger. Depositing organization: University of California, Berkeley. Publication: Conserved CxnC motifs in Kaposi's sarcoma-associated herpesvirus ORF66 are required for viral late gene expression and are essential for its interaction with ORF34. Didychuk AL, Castaneda AF, Kushnir LO, Huang CJ, Glaunsinger BA. J Virol. 2019 Oct 2. pii: JVI.01299-19. doi: 10.1128/JVI.01299-19. PubMed 31578296.
Backbone
  Vector backbone: pcDNA4/TO
  Backbone manufacturer: Thermo Fisher Scientific
  Backbone size w/o insert (bp): 5117
  Total vector size (bp): 6404
  Vector type: Mammalian Expression
Growth in bacteria
  Bacterial resistance: Ampicillin, 100 μg/mL
  Growth temperature: 37°C
  Growth strain: DH5alpha
  Copy number: High Copy
Gene/Insert
  Gene/Insert name: ORF66
  Species: Kaposi's Sarcoma Associated Herpesvirus (HHV-8)
  Insert size (bp): 1287
  Mutation: ORF66 a.a. 1-429 (full-length); cysteine 393 mutated to alanine
  Entrez Gene: ORF66 (a.k.a. HHV8GK18_gp75)
  Promoter: CMV
  Tag / fusion protein: 2xStrep (C terminal on backbone)
  Cloning method: Unknown
  Sequencing primers: 5′ CGCAAATGGGCGGTAGGCGTG; 3′ TAGAAGGCACAGTCGAGG
Terms and licenses: Academic/Nonprofit Terms; Industry Terms: Not Available to Industry
How to cite: pcDNA4/TO-ORF66 C393A-2xStrep was a gift from Britt Glaunsinger (Addgene plasmid # 131113 ; http://n2t.net/addgene:131113 ; RRID:Addgene_131113)
